>Addgene plasmid #137691 | pHM024Env | addgene full sequence | sequence record 273387 | Addgene NGS Result
GACGGATCGGGAGATCTCCCGATCCCCTATGGTGCACTCTCAGTACAATCTGCTCTGATGCCGCATAGTT
AAGCCAGTATCTGCTCCCTGCTTGTGTGTTGGAGGTCGCTGAGTAGTGCGCGAGCAAAATTTAAGCTACA
ACAAGGCAAGGCTTGACCGACAATTGCATGAAGAATCTGCTTAGGGTTAGGCGTTTTGCGCTGCTTCGCG
ATGTACGGGCCAGATATACGCGTTGACATTGATTATTGACTAGTTATTAATAGTAATCAATTACGGGGTC
ATTAGTTCATAGCCCATATATGGAGTTCCGCGTTACATAACTTACGGTAAATGGCCCGCCTGGCTGACCG
CCCAACGACCCCCGCCCATTGACGTCAATAATGACGTATGTTCCCATAGTAACGCCAATAGGGACTTTCC
ATTGACGTCAATGGGTGGAGTATTTACGGTAAACTGCCCACTTGGCAGTACATCAAGTGTATCATATGCC
AAGTACGCCCCCTATTGACGTCAATGACGGTAAATGGCCCGCCTGGCATTATGCCCAGTACATGACCTTA
TGGGACTTTCCTACTTGGCAGTACATCTACGTATTAGTCATCGCTATTACCATGGTGATGCGGTTTTGGC
AGTACATCAATGGGCGTGGATAGCGGTTTGACTCACGGGGATTTCCAAGTCTCCACCCCATTGACGTCAA
TGGGAGTTTGTTTTGGCACCAAAATCAACGGGACTTTCCAAAATGTCGTAACAACTCCGCCCCATTGACG
CAAATGGGCGGTAGGCGTGTACGGTGGGAGGTCTATATAAGCAGAGCTCTCTGGCTAACTAGAGAACCCA
CTGCTTACTGGCTTATCGAAATTAATACGACTCACTATAGGGAGACCCAAGCTGGCTAGTTAAGCTTGGT
ACCGAGCTCGGATCCAGTACCCTTCACCGATCAAGCTTTAGGCATCTCCTATGGCAGGAAGAAGCGGAGA
CAGCGACGAAGAGCTCCTCAAGACAGTAAGACTCATCAAGCTTCTTCATCAAAGCAGTAAGTAGTATATG
TAATGCAAACTTTAGAGATATATGCAATAGTAGCATTAGTAATAGTAGGAATAATTGCAATAGTTGTGTG
GACTATAGTACTTATAGAATATAAGAAAATATTAAGACAAAGAAGAATAGACAGGTTACTTGAAAGAATA
AGAGAAAGAGCAGAAGACAGTGGCAATGAGAGTGAGGGGGATCAGGAGGAATTACTTATGGAAATGGGGG
AAATGGGGCATCTTATTCCTGGGGATATTGATGATCTGTAGCGCTGCAGACAATTTGTGGGTCACAGTCT
ATTATGGGGTACCTGTGTGGAGAGATGCAAACACCACTCTATTTTGTGCATCAGATGCTAAAGCATATGA
AAGAGAAGTACATAATGTTTGGGCCACACATGCCTGTGTACCCACAGACCCCAACCCACAAGAATTGGTA
TTGGAAAATGTGACAGAAGAGTTTAATATGTGGAAAAATAACATGGTAGAACAGATGCATGAGGACATAA
TCAGTTTATGGGATCAAAGCCTAAAACCATGTGTAAAATTAACCCCACTCTGTGTCACTTTAAATTGCAC
TGACGCTACCAGTGGTAATAATACCAGTGGTAATATAACGGGGGAGGGAGGAATGAAAAACTGCTCTTTT
AATGTCACCACAGACATAAAAGATAAGAGAATAGAAAAAGCATTGTTTTATAAAGATGATTTAGTACAAA
CAGGGAAGAATAATACTATTTATAGGTTGATGAGCTGTAACACCTCAGTCATTACCCAAGCCTGTCCAAA
GGTATCCTTTGAGCCAATTCCCATACATTATTGTACCCCGGCTGGTTATGCGATTCTTAAGTGTAATAAT
AAGACATTTAATGGATTAGGGCGATGTACAAATGTCAGCACAGTACTATGTACACATGGAATTAGGCCAG
TAGTATCAACTCAACTGATGTTAAATGGCAGTTTAGCAGAAGAAGAGGTAGTAATTAGATCTGAAAATTT
CACAAACAATGCTAAAACCATAATAGTACAGCTGAAAGAAGCTGTAAAAATTAATTGCACAAGACCCAAC
AACAATACAAGAAAAAGTATACATATGGGGCAAGGGAAAGCATGGTATACAACAGGAGAGATAATAGGAG
ACATAAGACAAGCATATTGTACAATTAACAAAACAAAATGGAATGACACTTTAAAACAGATAGCTGAAAA
ATTAAGAAGACAATTTGGGAATAAAACAATAGTCTTTAATCAGCCCTCAGGAGGGGACCCAGAGATTGTA
ATGCACAGTTTTAATTGTGGAGGGGAATTTTTCTACTGTAATACATCACAACTATTTAATAGTACTTGGG
ATGGAAATAGTACTAGGGAGAATAGCACTGGACAGTTATTCACACTCCCATGCAGAATAAAACAAATTAT
AAACATGTGGCAGAAAGTAGGAAAAGCAATGTATGCCCCTCCCATCGCGGGCCCAATTAACTGTTTATCA
AACATTACAGGGCTGTTATTAACAAGAGATGGTGGTGGTAATAATACAAATAATGAGACCTTCAGACCAG
GAGGAGGAGATATGAGGGACAATTGGAGAAGTGAACTATACAAATATAAAGTAGTAAGAGTTGAACCATT
AGGACTGGCACCCACCAGGGCAAAGAGAAGAGTGGTGCAGAGAGAAAAAAGAGCAGTGGGACTAGGAGCA
TTGTTCATTGGGTTCTTGGGAGCAGCAGGAAGCACTATGGGCGCAGCGTCAGTGACGCTGACGGTACAGG
CCAGACTATTATTGTCTGGTATAGTGCAACAGCAGAACAATCTGCTGAGGGCTATTGAGGCGCAACAGCA
TCTGTTGCAACTCACAGTCTGGGGCATCAAGCAGCTCCAGGCAAGAGTCCTGGCTGTGGAAAGATACCTA
AGGGATCAACAGCTCCTAGGAATGTGGGGTTGCTCTGGAAAACTCATTTGCCCCACCTCTGTGCCTTGGA
ATGCTAGTTGGAGCAATAAATCTCTGGAAGATATTTGGAATAACATGACCTGGAGGCAATGGGAGACAGA
AATTGACAATTACACAGGCTTAATATACACCTTACTTACAGAATCGCAGAACCAACAGGAAAAGAATGAA
CAAGAATTATTAGAATTGGATAAATGGGCAAATTTATGGAATTGGTTTGACATATCAAACTGGCTGTGGT
ATATAAGAATATTCATAATGATAGTAGGAGGCTTGATAAGTTTAAGAATAGTTTTTACTGTACTTTCTAT
AATAAATAGAGTTAGGCAGGGATACTCACCATTGTCGTTGCAGACCCACCTCCCAGCTCAGAGGGGACCC
GACAGGCCAGAAGGAATCGAAGAAGAAGGTGGAGAGAGAGACAGAGACAGATCCGGACGATTAGTGGGTG
GATTCTTGACACTTATCTGGGTCGACCTGAGGAGCCTGTTCCTCTACAGCTACCACCGCTTGAGAGACTT
ACTCTTGATTGTAACGAGGATTGTGGAACTTCTGGGACGCAGGGGGTGGGAACTCCTCAAGTACTGGGGG
AATCTCCTACAGTATTGGGGTCAGGAACTAAAGAATAGTGCTATTAGCTTGCTCAACACCACAGCCATAG
CAGTAGCTGAGGGGACAGATAGGCTTATAGAATTAGTGCAATTAACTTTTAGAGCTATTCTTCACATACC
TAGAAGAATAAGACAGGGCTTAGAAAGGACTTTGCTATAAGATGGGTGGCAAGTGGTCAAAACGCAGTAG
GAGTGAATGGCCTGCTGTAAGGGAAAGAATGCAACGAGTTGAGCCAGCAGCAGAAGGGGTGGGAGCAGTA
TCTCGAGACGGATCCAGCTAAGGGTCAAGACAATTCTGCAGATATCCAGCACAGTGGCGGCCGCTCGAGT
CTAGAGGGCCCGCGGTTCGAAGGTAAGCCTATCCCTAACCCTCTCCTCGGTCTCGATTCTACGCGTACCG
GTCATCATCACCATCACCATTGAGTTTAAACCCGCTGATCAGCCTCGACTGTGCCTTCTAGTTGCCAGCC
ATCTGTTGTTTGCCCCTCCCCCGTGCCTTCCTTGACCCTGGAAGGTGCCACTCCCACTGTCCTTTCCTAA
TAAAATGAGGAAATTGCATCGCATTGTCTGAGTAGGTGTCATTCTATTCTGGGGGGTGGGGTGGGGCAGG
ACAGCAAGGGGGAGGATTGGGAAGACAATAGCAGGCATGCTGGGGATGCGGTGGGCTCTATGGCTTCTGA
GGCGGAAAGAACCAGCTGGGGCTCTAGGGGGTATCCCC
[124 nt withheld, positions 4309-4432]
C
[91 nt withheld, positions 4434-4524]
A
[49 nt withheld, positions 4526-4574]
CCTTTGACGTTGGAGTCCACGTTCTTT
[37 nt withheld, positions 4602-4638]
ACCCTATCTCGGTCTATTCTTTTGATTTATAAGGGATTTTGCCGATTTCGGCCTATTGGTTAAAAAATGA
GCTGATTTAACAAAAATTTAACGCGAATTAATTCTGTGGAATGTGTGTCAGTTAGGGTGTGGAAAGTCCC
CAGGCTCCCCAGCAGGCAGAAGTATGCAAAGCATGCATCTCAATTAGTCAGCAACCAGGTGTGGAAAGTC
CCCAGGCTCCCCAGCAGGCAGAAGTATGCAAAGCATGCATCTCAATTAGTCAGCAACCATAGTCCCGCCC
CTAACTCCGCCCATCCCGCCCCTAACTCCGCCCAGTTCCGCCCATTCTCCGCCCCATGGCTGACTAATTT
TTTTTATTTATGCAGAGGCCGAGGCCGCCTCTGCCTCTGAGCTATTCCAGAAGTAGTGAGGAGGCTTTTT
TGGAGGCCTAGGCTTTTGCAAAAAGCTCCCGGGAGCTTGTATATCCATTTTCGGATCTGATCAAGAGACA
GGATGAGGATCGTTTCGCATGATTGAACAAGATGGATTGCACGCAGGTTCTCCGGCCGCTTGGGTGGAGA
GGCTATTCGGCTATGACTGGGCACAACAGACAATCGGCTGCTCTGATGCCGCCGTGTTCCGGCTGTCAGC
GCAGGGGCGCCCGGTTCTTTTTGTCAAGACCGACCTGTCCGGTGCCCTGAATGAACTGCAGGACGAGGCA
GCGCGGCTATCGTGGCTGGCCACGACGGGCGTTCCTTGCGCAGCTGTGCTCGACGTTGTCACTGAAGCGG
GAAGGGACTGGCTGCTATTGGGCGAAGTGCCGGGGCAGGATCTCCTGTCATCTCACCTTGCTCCTGCCGA
GAAAGTATCCATCATGGCTGATGCAATGCGGCGGCTGCATACGCTTGATCCGGCTACCTGCCCATTCGAC
CACCAAGCGAAACATCGCATCGAGCGAGCACGTACTCGGATGGAAGCCGGTCTTGTCGATCAGGATGATC
TGGACGAAGAGCATCAGGGGCTCGCGCCAGCCGAACTGTTCGCCAGGCTCAAGGCGCGCATGCCCGACGG
CGAGGATCTCGTCGTGACCCATGGCGATGCCTGCTTGCCGAATATCATGGTGGAAAATGGCCGCTTTTCT
GGATTCATCGACTGTGGCCGGCTGGGTGTGGCGGACCGCTATCAGGACATAGCGTTGGCTACCCGTGATA
TTGCTGAAGAGCTTGGCGGCGAATGGGCTGACCGCTTCCTCGTGCTTTACGGTATCGCCGCTCCCGATTC
GCAGCGCATCGCCTTCTATCGCCTTCTTGACGAGTTCTTCTGAGCGGGACTCTGGGGTTCGCGAAATGAC
CGACCAAGCGACGCCCAACCTGCCATCACGAGATTTCGATTCCACCGCCGCCTTCTATGAAAGGTTGGGC
TTCGGAATCGTTTTCCGGGACGCCGGCTGGATGATCCTCCAGCGCGGGGATCTCATGCTGGAGTTCTTCG
CCCACCCCAACTTGTTTATTGCAGCTTATAATGGTTACAAATAAAGCAATAGCATCACAAATTTCACAAA
TAAAGCATTTTTTTCACTGCATTCTAGTTGTGGTTTGTCCAAACTCATCAATGTATCTTATCATGTCTGT
ATACCGTCGACCTCTAGCTAGAGCTTGGCGTAATCATGGTCATAGCTGTTTCCTGTGTGAAATTGTTATC
CGCTCACAATTCCACACAACATACGAGCCGGAAGCATAAAGTGTAAAGCCTGGGGTGCCTAATGAGTGAG
CTAACTCACATTAATTGCGTTGCGCTCACTGCCCGCTTTCCAGTCGGGAAACCTGTCGTGCCAGCTGCAT
TAATGAATCGGCCAACGCGCGGGGAGAGGCGGTTTGCGTATTGGGCGCTCTTCCGCTTCCTCGCTCACTG
ACTCGCTGCGCTCGGTCGTTCGGCTGCGGCGAGCGGTATCAGCTCACTCAAAGGCGGTAATACGGTTATC
CACAGAATCAGGGGATAACGCAGGAAAGAACATGTGAGCAAAAGGCCAGCAAAAGGCCAGGAACCGTAAA
AAGGCCGCGTTGCTGGCGTTTTTCCATAGGCTCCGCCCCCCTGACGAGCATCACAAAAATCGACGCTCAA
GTCAGAGGTGGCGAAACCCGACAGGACTATAAAGATACCAGGCGTTTCCCCCTGGAAGCTCCCTCGTGCG
CTCTCCTGTTCCGACCCTGCCGCTTACCGGATACCTGTCCGCCTTTCTCCCTTCGGGAAGCGTGGCGCTT
TCTCATAGCTCACGCTGTAGGTATCTCAGTTCGGTGTAGGTCGTTCGCTCCAAGCTGGGCTGTGTGCACG
AACCCCCCGTTCAGCCCGACCGCTGCGCCTTATCCGGTAACTATCGTCTTGAGTCCAACCCGGTAAGACA
CGACTTATCGCCACTGGCAGCAGCCACTGGTAACAGGATTAGCAGAGCGAGGTATGTAGGCGGTGCTACA
GAGTTCTTGAAGTGGTGGCCTAACTACGGCTACACTAGAAGAACAGTATTTGGTATCTGCGCTCTGCTGA
AGCCAGTTACCTTCGGAAAAAGAGTTGGTAGCTCTTGATCCGGCAAACAAACCACCGCTGGTAGCGGTGG
TTTTTTTGTTTGCAAGCAGCAGATTACGCGCAGAAAAAAAGGATCTCAAGAAGATCCTTTGATCTTTTCT
ACGGGGTCTGACGCTCAGTGGAACGAAAACTCACGTTAAGGGATTTTGGTCATGAGATTATCAAAAAGGA
TCTTCACCTAGATCCTTTTAAATTAAAAATGAAGTTTTAAATCAATCTAAAGTATATATGAGTAAACTTG
GTCTGACAGTTACCAATGCTTAATCAGTGAGGCACCTATCTCAGCGATCTGTCTATTTCGTTCATCCATA
GTTGCCTGACTCCCCGTCGTGTAGATAACTACGATACGGGAGGGCTTACCATCTGGCCCCAGTGCTGCAA
TGATACCGCGAGACCCACGCTCACCGGCTCCAGATTTATCAGCAATAAACCAGCCAGCCGGAAGGGCCGA
GCGCAGAAGTGGTCCTGCAACTTTATCCGCCTCCATCCAGTCTATTAATTGTTGCCGGGAAGCTAGAGTA
AGTAGTTCGCCAGTTAATAGTTTGCGCAACGTTGTTGCCATTGCTACAGGCATCGTGGTGTCACGCTCGT
CGTTTGGTATGGCTTCATTCAGCTCCGGTTCCCAACGATCAAGGCGAGTTACATGATCCCCCATGTTGTG
CAAAAAAGCGGTTAGCTCCTTCGGTCCTCCGATCGTTGTCAGAAGTAAGTTGGCCGCAGTGTTATCACTC
ATGGTTATGGCAGCACTGCATAATTCTCTTACTGTCATGCCATCCGTAAGATGCTTTTCTGTGACTGGTG
AGTACTCAACCAAGTCATTCTGAGAATAGTGTATGCGGCGACCGAGTTGCTCTTGCCCGGCGTCAATACG
GGATAATACCGCGCCACATAGCAGAACTTTAAAAGTGCTCATCATTGGAAAACGTTCTTCGGGGCGAAAA
CTCTCAAGGATCTTACCGCTGTTGAGATCCAGTTCGATGTAACCCACTCGTGCACCCAACTGATCTTCAG
CATCTTTTACTTTCACCAGCGTTTCTGGGTGAGCAAAAACAGGAAGGCAAAATGCCGCAAAAAAGGGAAT
AAGGGCGACACGGAAATGTTGAATACTCATACTCTTCCTTTTTCAATATTATTGAAGCATTTATCAGGGT
TATTGTCTCATGAGCGGATACATATTTGAATGTATTTAGAAAAATAAACAAATAGGGGTTCCGCGCACAT
TTCCCCGAAAAGTGCCACCTGACGTC
Features (pLannotate 1.2.2; 23 found; start..end, strand, type, name):
     28..80      -  misc_feature   bom (fragment): basis of mobility region from pBR322
    235..614     +  enhancer       CMV enhancer: human cytomegalovirus immediate early enhancer
    615..818     +  promoter       CMV promoter: human cytomegalovirus (CMV) immediate early promoter
    814..847     +  LTR            5' LTR (truncated) (fragment): truncated 5' long terminal repeat (LTR) from HIV-1
    863..881     +  promoter       T7 promoter: promoter for bacteriophage T7 RNA polymerase
    927..1037    +  CDS            tat (fragment): TAT_HV112 - Experimental evidence at protein level: Swiss-Prot protein existence level 1. Extracellular circulating Tat can be endocytosed by surrounding uninfected cells via the binding to several surface receptors such as CD26, CXCR4, heparan sulfate proteoglycans (HSPG) or LDLR. Neurons are rarely infected, but they internalize Tat via their LDLR. Through its interaction with nuclear HATs, Tat is potentially able to control the acetylation-dependent cellular gene expression. Modulates the expression of many cellular genes involved in cell survival, proliferation or in coding for cytokines o
   1216..3747    +  CDS            env: ENV_HV1JR - Experimental evidence at protein level: Swiss-Prot protein existence level 1. [Transmembrane protein gp41]: Acts as a class I viral fusion protein. Under the current model, the protein has at least 3 conformational states: pre-fusion native state, pre-hairpin intermediate state, and post-fusion hairpin state. During fusion of viral and target intracellular membranes, the coiled coil regions (heptad repeats) assume a trimer-of-hairpins structure, positioning the fusion peptide in close proximity to the C-terminal region of the ectodomain. The formation of this structure appears to d
   3752..3859    +  CDS            nef (fragment): NEF_HV1Z2 - Experimental evidence at protein level: Swiss-Prot protein existence level 1. Extracellular Nef protein targets CD4(+) T-lymphocytes for apoptosis by interacting with CXCR4 surface receptors. From Human immunodeficiency virus type 1 group M subtype D (isolate Z2/CDC-Z34) (HIV-1).
   3942..3983    +  CDS            V5 tag: epitope tag from simian virus 5
   4039..4263    +  polyA_signal   bGH poly(A) signal: bovine growth hormone polyadenylation signal
   4267..4288    +  promoter       SV40 promoter (fragment): SV40 enhancer and early promoter
   4309..4737    +  rep_origin     f1 ori (sequence partly withheld): f1 bacteriophage origin of replication; arrow indicates direction of (+) strand synthesis
   4751..5080    +  promoter       SV40 promoter: SV40 enhancer and early promoter
   5147..5938    +  CDS            neo: KKA2_KLEPN - Also known as kan, nptII. Experimental evidence at protein level: Swiss-Prot protein existence level 1. Resistance to kanamycin, neomycin, paromomycin, ribostamycin, butirosin and gentamicin B. From Klebsiella pneumoniae.
   5964..6122    +  CDS            ble (fragment): BLE_KLEPN - Experimental evidence at protein level: Swiss-Prot protein existence level 1. Binding protein with a strong affinity to the bleomycin family of antibiotics. Binds to CL990; an antimitotic-antibiotic compound. From Klebsiella pneumoniae.
   6117..6238    +  polyA_signal   SV40 poly(A) signal: SV40 polyadenylation signal
   6311..6327    -  protein_bind   lac operator: The lac repressor binds to the lac operator to inhibit transcription in E. coli. This inhibition can be relieved by adding lactose or isopropyl-β-D-thiogalactopyranoside (IPTG). lac repressor encoded by lacI
   6335..6365    -  promoter       lac promoter: promoter for the E. coli lac operon
   6380..6401    -  protein_bind   CAP binding site: CAP binding activates transcription in the presence of cAMP. E. coli catabolite activator protein
   6414..6506    -  CDS            lacI (fragment): lac repressor; lacI; The lac repressor binds to the lac operator to inhibit transcription in E. coli. This inhibition can be relieved by adding lactose or isopropyl-β-D-thiogalactopyranoside (IPTG).
   6689..7277    -  rep_origin     ori: high-copy-number ColE1/pMB1/pBR322/pUC origin of replication
   7448..8308    -  CDS            AmpR: β-lactamase; bla; confers resistance to ampicillin, carbenicillin, and related antibiotics
   8309..8413    -  promoter       AmpR promoter: bla
