[The description below was written by a language model from this plasmid's Addgene catalogue record and pLannotate feature annotations shown in this document.]
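Description:
pHM024Env is a mammalian expression plasmid built on the Invitrogen pcDNA3.1D/V5-His-TOPO backbone that carries a patient-derived HIV-1 envelope glycoprotein gene. According to the record, the insert (about 2.5 kb) was obtained by reverse transcription of viral RNA from an HIV-1-infected patient sample collected in Singapore and introduced by TOPO cloning. The sequenced plasmid is about 8.4 kb. It is maintained in E. coli at high copy through a ColE1/pUC-type origin with ampicillin selection from the bla gene, and it also carries an f1 origin. For mammalian cells, an SV40 early promoter drives the neomycin phosphotransferase gene, terminated by an SV40 poly(A) signal, allowing G418 selection.

Env expression is driven by the human CMV immediate-early enhancer and promoter, with a T7 promoter just downstream, and transcripts end at the bovine growth hormone polyadenylation signal. The annotated env open reading frame encodes the full gp160 precursor, which gives rise to the gp120 surface and gp41 fusion subunits. It is flanked by short fragments annotated as tat upstream and nef downstream, which suggests that the amplified fragment extended slightly beyond env into neighbouring viral sequence. The backbone's V5 epitope lies after the nef fragment. The record does not indicate that it is fused in frame to Env, so the protein is probably untagged.

The stated purpose is expression of this primary-isolate Env. The associated study compared CRF01_AE and subtype B envelopes for use of low CCR5 levels, Maraviroc susceptibility and potential N-glycosylation sites. The record does not say which subtype this clone belongs to.
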