Addgene plasmid #137691: pHM024Env
Purpose: Express HIV Env which is isolated a from IRB approved HIV infected patient samples from Singapore and cloned into expression vector (pcDNA 3.1)
Depositing lab: Anjali Joshi. Depositing organization: Texas Tech University Health Sciences Center El Paso. Publication: HIV-1 subtype CRF01_AE and B differ in utilization of low levels of CCR5, Maraviroc susceptibility and potential N-glycosylation sites. Joshi A, Cox EK, Sedano MJ, Punke EB, Lee RT, Maurer-Stroh S, Kaur P, Ng OT, Garg H. Virology. 2017 Dec;512:222-233. doi: 10.1016/j.virol.2017.09.026. Epub 2017 Oct 9. PubMed 29020646.
Backbone
  Vector backbone: pcDNA3.1D/V5-His-TOPO
  Backbone manufacturer: Invitrogen
  Vector type: Mammalian Expression
  Selectable markers: Neomycin (select with G418)
Growth in bacteria
  Bacterial resistance: Ampicillin, 100 μg/mL
  Growth temperature: 37°C
  Growth strain: DH5alpha
  Copy number: High Copy
Gene/Insert
  Gene/Insert name: HIV-1 Envelope Glycoprotein
  Species: HIV-1
  Insert size (bp): 2535
  GenBank ID: KY213741.1
  Cloning method: TOPO Cloning
Terms and licenses: Academic/Nonprofit Terms; Industry Terms: Not Available to Industry
Depositor comments: HIV-1 infected Patient Samples from Singapore, reverse transcribed RNA cloned into expression vector
How to cite: pHM024Env was a gift from Anjali Joshi (Addgene plasmid # 137691 ; http://n2t.net/addgene:137691 ; RRID:Addgene_137691)
