>Addgene plasmid #137691 | pHM024Env | depositor partial sequence | sequence record 265823 | Env Sequence only
ATGAGAGTGAGGGGGATCAGGAGGAATTACTTATGGAAATGGGGGAAATGGGGCATCTTATTCCTGGGGA
TATTGATGATCTGTAGCGCTGCAGACAATTTGTGGGTCACAGTCTATTATGGGGTACCTGTGTGGAGAGA
TGCAAACACCACTCTATTTTGTGCATCAGATGCTAAAGCATATGAAAGAGAAGTACATAATGTTTGGGCC
ACACATGCCTGTGTACCCACAGACCCCAACCCACAAGAATTGGTATTGGAAAATGTGACAGAAGAGTTTA
ATATGTGGAAAAATAACATGGTAGAACAGATGCATGAGGACATAATCAGTTTATGGGATCAAAGCCTAAA
ACCATGTGTAAAATTAACCCCACTCTGTGTCACTTTAAATTGCACTGACGCTACCAGTGGTAATAATACC
AGTGGTAATATAACGGGGGAGGGAGGAATGAAAAACTGCTCTTTTAATGTCACCACAGACATAAAAGATA
AGAGAATAGAAAAAGCATTGTTTTATAAAGATGATTTAGTACAAACAGGGAAGAATAATACTATTTATAG
GTTGATGAGCTGTAACACCTCAGTCATTACCCAAGCCTGTCCAAAGGTATCCTTTGAGCCAATTCCCATA
CATTATTGTACCCCGGCTGGTTATGCGATTCTTAAGTGTAATAATAAGACATTTAATGGATTAGGGCGAT
GTACAAATGTCAGCACAGTACTATGTACACATGGAATTAGGCCAGTAGTATCAACTCAACTGATGTTAAA
TGGCAGTTTAGCAGAAGAAGAGGTAGTAATTAGATCTGAAAATTTCACAAACAATGCTAAAACCATAATA
GTACAGCTGAAAGAAGCTGTAAAAATTAATTGCACAAGACCCAACAACAATACAAGAAAAAGTATACATA
TGGGGCAAGGGAAAGCATGGTATACAACAGGAGAGATAATAGGAGACATAAGACAAGCATATTGTACAAT
TAACAAAACAAAATGGAATGACACTTTAAAACAGATAGCTGAAAAATTAAGAAGACAATTTGGGAATAAA
ACAATAGTCTTTAATCAGCCCTCAGGAGGGGACCCAGAGATTGTAATGCACAGTTTTAATTGTGGAGGGG
AATTTTTCTACTGTAATACATCACAACTATTTAATAGTACTTGGGATGGAAATAGTACTAGGGAGAATAG
CACTGGACAGTTATTCACACTCCCATGCAGAATAAAACAAATTATAAACATGTGGCAGAAAGTAGGAAAA
GCAATGTATGCCCCTCCCATCGCGGGCCCAATTAACTGTTTATCAAACATTACAGGGCTGTTATTAACAA
GAGATGGTGGTGGTAATAATACAAATAATGAGACCTTCAGACCAGGAGGAGGAGATATGAGGGACAATTG
GAGAAGTGAACTATACAAATATAAAGTAGTAAGAGTTGAACCATTAGGACTGGCACCCACCAGGGCAAAG
AGAAGAGTGGTGCAGAGAGAAAAAAGAGCAGTGGGACTAGGAGCATTGTTCATTGGGTTCTTGGGAGCAG
CAGGAAGCACTATGGGCGCAGCGTCAGTGACGCTGACGGTACAGGCCAGACTATTATTGTCTGGTATAGT
GCAACAGCAGAACAATCTGCTGAGGGCTATTGAGGCGCAACAGCATCTGTTGCAACTCACAGTCTGGGGC
ATCAAGCAGCTCCAGGCAAGAGTCCTGGCTGTGGAAAGATACCTAAGGGATCAACAGCTCCTAGGAATGT
GGGGTTGCTCTGGAAAACTCATTTGCCCCACCTCTGTGCCTTGGAATGCTAGTTGGAGCAATAAATCTCT
GGAAGATATTTGGAATAACATGACCTGGAGGCAATGGGAGACAGAAATTGACAATTACACAGGCTTAATA
TACACCTTACTTACAGAATCGCAGAACCAACAGGAAAAGAATGAACAAGAATTATTAGAATTGGATAAAT
GGGCAAATTTATGGAATTGGTTTGACATATCAAACTGGCTGTGGTATATAAGAATATTCATAATGATAGT
AGGAGGCTTGATAAGTTTAAGAATAGTTTTTACTGTACTTTCTATAATAAATAGAGTTAGGCAGGGATAC
TCACCATTGTCGTTGCAGACCCACCTCCCAGCTCAGAGGGGACCCGACAGGCCAGAAGGAATCGAAGAAG
AAGGTGGAGAGAGAGACAGAGACAGATCCGGACGATTAGTGGGTGGATTCTTGACACTTATCTGGGTCGA
CCTGAGGAGCCTGTTCCTCTACAGCTACCACCGCTTGAGAGACTTACTCTTGATTGTAACGAGGATTGTG
GAACTTCTGGGACGCAGGGGGTGGGAACTCCTCAAGTACTGGGGGAATCTCCTACAGTATTGGGGTCAGG
AACTAAAGAATAGTGCTATTAGCTTGCTCAACACCACAGCCATAGCAGTAGCTGAGGGGACAGATAGGCT
TATAGAATTAGTGCAATTAACTTTTAGAGCTATTCTTCACATACCTAGAAGAATAAGACAGGGCTTAGAA
AGGACTTTGCTATAA
